Addgene plasmid #182592: pcDNA3.1(Hygro) TagBFP-hNucleolin
Purpose: expresses bfp-hNucleolin in mammalian cells
Depositing lab: Agnel Sfeir. Depositing organization: NYU Grossman School of Medicine. Publication: Single-Molecule Imaging of Telomerase RNA Reveals a Recruitment-Retention Model for Telomere Elongation. Laprade H, Querido E, Smith MJ, Guerit D, Crimmins H, Conomos D, Pourret E, Chartrand P, Sfeir A. Mol Cell. 2020 Jul 2;79(1):115-126.e6. doi: 10.1016/j.molcel.2020.05.005. Epub 2020 Jun 3. PubMed 32497497.
Backbone
  Vector backbone: pcDNA3.1
  Backbone size w/o insert (bp): 5500
  Total vector size (bp): 8547
  Vector type: Mammalian Expression
  Selectable markers: Hygromycin
Growth in bacteria
  Bacterial resistance: Ampicillin, 100 μg/mL
  Growth temperature: 37°C
  Growth strain: NEB Stable
  Copy number: Unknown
Gene/Insert
  Gene/Insert name: hNucleolin
  Species: H. sapiens (human)
  Insert size (bp): 2130
  Entrez Gene: NCL (a.k.a. C23, Nsr1)
  Promoter: CMV
  Tag / fusion protein: BFP
  Cloning method: Restriction Enzyme; 5′ cloning site ScaI (unknown if destroyed); 3′ cloning site BamHI (unknown if destroyed)
  Sequencing primers: 5′ GGTGAAGCTCGCGAAGG; 3′ CAAACTTCGTCTTCTTTCC
Terms and licenses: Academic/Nonprofit Terms; Industry Terms: Not Available to Industry
How to cite: pcDNA3.1(Hygro) TagBFP-hNucleolin was a gift from Agnel Sfeir (Addgene plasmid # 182592 ; http://n2t.net/addgene:182592 ; RRID:Addgene_182592)
