[The description below was written by a language model from this plasmid's Addgene catalogue record and pLannotate feature annotations shown in this document.]
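Description:
pcDNA3.1(Hygro) TagBFP-hNucleolin is a mammalian expression plasmid of about 8.5 kb, built on the pcDNA3.1 backbone, that produces human nucleolin (NCL) fused to the blue fluorescent protein TagBFP. It is propagated in E. coli through a high-copy ColE1/pUC-type origin and selected with ampicillin via the β-lactamase gene and its native promoter. An f1 origin is also present, along with small remnants of lac regulatory sequence and a bom fragment carried over from the backbone. For selection in mammalian cells, an SV40 enhancer/early promoter drives a hygromycin phosphotransferase gene terminated by an SV40 polyadenylation signal, which permits stable lines to be derived.

The expression cassette uses the human CMV immediate-early enhancer and promoter, followed by a T7 promoter typical of this vector family. The TagBFP coding sequence comes first and is joined through a short multiple-cloning-site remnant to the 2,130 bp NCL open reading frame, placing the fluorescent tag at the N-terminus of nucleolin. Two polyadenylation signals follow the fusion, an SV40 signal and then the backbone's bovine growth hormone signal; the former was probably carried in with the insert from a previous vector, though the record does not say so. Short annotated hits to an HIV-1 LTR, an SV40 promoter fragment and a ble fragment are likely incidental matches rather than functional parts.

Nucleolin is a major nucleolar protein, so a plausible use of the blue fusion is as a live-cell nucleolar marker compatible with green and red reporters. The record states only that it expresses BFP-nucleolin in mammalian cells, and it is associated with a single-molecule imaging study of telomerase RNA.
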