Features (pLannotate 1.2.2; 23 found; start..end, strand, type, name):
     28..80      -  misc_feature   bom (fragment): basis of mobility region from pBR322
    235..614     +  enhancer       CMV enhancer: human cytomegalovirus immediate early enhancer
    615..818     +  promoter       CMV promoter: human cytomegalovirus (CMV) immediate early promoter
    814..847     +  LTR            5' LTR (truncated) (fragment): truncated 5' long terminal repeat (LTR) from HIV-1
    863..881     +  promoter       T7 promoter: promoter for bacteriophage T7 RNA polymerase
    910..1608    +  CDS            TagBFP: TagBFP is a basic (constitutively fluorescent) blue fluorescent protein published in 2008, derived from Entacmaea quadricolor. It is reported to be a very rapidly-maturing monomer with very low acid sensitivity.
   1613..1635    +  misc_feature   MCS (fragment): multiple cloning site
   1642..3771    +  CDS            NCL: NUCL_HUMAN - Experimental evidence at protein level: Swiss-Prot protein existence level 1. Nucleolin is the major nucleolar protein of growing eukaryotic cells. It is found associated with intranucleolar chromatin and pre-ribosomal particles. It induces chromatin decondensation by binding to histone H1. It is thought to play a role in pre-rRNA transcription and ribosome assembly. May play a role in the process of transcriptional elongation. Binds RNA oligonucleotides with 5'-UUAGGG- 3' repeats more tightly than the telomeric single-stranded DNA 5'- TTAGGG-3' repeats. From Homo sapiens (Human).
   3798..3932    +  polyA_signal   SV40 poly(A) signal: SV40 polyadenylation signal
   3977..4201    +  polyA_signal   bGH poly(A) signal: bovine growth hormone polyadenylation signal
   4205..4226    +  promoter       SV40 promoter (fragment): SV40 enhancer and early promoter
   4247..4675    +  rep_origin     f1 ori (sequence partly withheld): f1 bacteriophage origin of replication; arrow indicates direction of (+) strand synthesis
   4689..5018    +  promoter       SV40 promoter: SV40 enhancer and early promoter
   5067..6092    +  CDS            HygR: aminoglycoside phosphotransferase from E. coli; aph(4)-Ia; confers resistance to hygromycin
   6102..6227    +  CDS            ble (fragment): BLE_KLEPN - Experimental evidence at protein level: Swiss-Prot protein existence level 1. Binding protein with a strong affinity to the bleomycin family of antibiotics. Binds to CL990; an antimitotic-antibiotic compound. From Klebsiella pneumoniae.
   6222..6343    +  polyA_signal   SV40 poly(A) signal: SV40 polyadenylation signal
   6416..6432    -  protein_bind   lac operator: The lac repressor binds to the lac operator to inhibit transcription in E. coli. This inhibition can be relieved by adding lactose or isopropyl-β-D-thiogalactopyranoside (IPTG). lac repressor encoded by lacI
   6440..6470    -  promoter       lac promoter: promoter for the E. coli lac operon
   6485..6506    -  protein_bind   CAP binding site: CAP binding activates transcription in the presence of cAMP. E. coli catabolite activator protein
   6519..6611    -  CDS            lacI (fragment): lac repressor; lacI; The lac repressor binds to the lac operator to inhibit transcription in E. coli. This inhibition can be relieved by adding lactose or isopropyl-β-D-thiogalactopyranoside (IPTG).
   6794..7382    -  rep_origin     ori: high-copy-number ColE1/pMB1/pBR322/pUC origin of replication
   7553..8413    -  CDS            AmpR: β-lactamase; bla; confers resistance to ampicillin, carbenicillin, and related antibiotics
   8414..8518    -  promoter       AmpR promoter: bla
>Addgene plasmid #182592 | pcDNA3.1(Hygro) TagBFP-hNucleolin | addgene full sequence | sequence record 360500 | Addgene NGS Result
GACGGATCGGGAGATCTCCCGATCCCCTATGGTGCACTCTCAGTACAATCTGCTCTGATGCCGCATAGTT
AAGCCAGTATCTGCTCCCTGCTTGTGTGTTGGAGGTCGCTGAGTAGTGCGCGAGCAAAATTTAAGCTACA
ACAAGGCAAGGCTTGACCGACAATTGCATGAAGAATCTGCTTAGGGTTAGGCGTTTTGCGCTGCTTCGCG
ATGTACGGGCCAGATATACGCGTTGACATTGATTATTGACTAGTTATTAATAGTAATCAATTACGGGGTC
ATTAGTTCATAGCCCATATATGGAGTTCCGCGTTACATAACTTACGGTAAATGGCCCGCCTGGCTGACCG
CCCAACGACCCCCGCCCATTGACGTCAATAATGACGTATGTTCCCATAGTAACGCCAATAGGGACTTTCC
ATTGACGTCAATGGGTGGAGTATTTACGGTAAACTGCCCACTTGGCAGTACATCAAGTGTATCATATGCC
AAGTACGCCCCCTATTGACGTCAATGACGGTAAATGGCCCGCCTGGCATTATGCCCAGTACATGACCTTA
TGGGACTTTCCTACTTGGCAGTACATCTACGTATTAGTCATCGCTATTACCATGGTGATGCGGTTTTGGC
AGTACATCAATGGGCGTGGATAGCGGTTTGACTCACGGGGATTTCCAAGTCTCCACCCCATTGACGTCAA
TGGGAGTTTGTTTTGGCACCAAAATCAACGGGACTTTCCAAAATGTCGTAACAACTCCGCCCCATTGACG
CAAATGGGCGGTAGGCGTGTACGGTGGGAGGTCTATATAAGCAGAGCTCTCTGGCTAACTAGAGAACCCA
CTGCTTACTGGCTTATCGAAATTAATACGACTCACTATAGGGAGACCCAAGCTGGCTAGCGCTACCGGTA
TGAGCGAGCTGATTAAGGAGAACATGCACATGAAGCTGTACATGGAGGGCACCGTGGACAACCATCACTT
CAAGTGCACATCCGAGGGCGAAGGCAAGCCCTACGAGGGCACCCAGACCATGAGAATCAAGGTGGTCGAG
GGCGGCCCTCTCCCCTTCGCCTTCGACATCCTGGCTACTAGCTTCCTCTACGGCAGCAAGACCTTCATCA
ACCACACCCAGGGCATCCCCGACTTCTTCAAGCAGTCCTTCCCTGAGGGCTTCACATGGGAGAGAGTCAC
CACATACGAAGACGGGGGCGTGCTGACCGCTACCCAGGACACCAGCCTCCAGGACGGCTGCCTCATCTAC
AACGTCAAGATCAGAGGGGTGAACTTCACATCCAACGGCCCTGTGATGCAGAAGAAAACACTCGGCTGGG
AGGCCTTCACCGAGACGCTGTACCCCGCTGACGGCGGCCTGGAAGGCAGAAACGACATGGCCCTGAAGCT
CGTGGGCGGGAGCCATCTGATCGCAAACATCAAGACCACATATAGATCCAAGAAACCCGCTAAGAACCTC
AAGATGCCTGGCGTCTACTATGTGGACTACAGACTGGAAAGAATCAAGGAGGCCAACAACGAGACCTACG
TCGAGCAGCACGAGGTGGCAGTGGCCAGATACTGCGACCTCCCTAGCAAACTGGGGCACAAGCTTAATAA
GTACTCAGATCTCGAGCTCAAGCTTGGTACCATGGTGAAGCTCGCGAAGGCAGGTAAAAATCAAGGTGAC
CCCAAGAAAATGGCTCCTCCTCCAAAGGAGGTAGAAGAAGATAGTGAAGATGAGGAAATGTCAGAAGATG
AAGAAGATGATAGCAGTGGAGAAGAGGTCGTCATACCTCAGAAGAAAGGCAAGAAGGCTGCTGCAACCTC
AGCAAAGAAGGTGGTCGTTTCCCCAACAAAAAAGGTTGCAGTTGCCACACCAGCCAAGAAAGCAGCTGTC
ACTCCAGGCAAAAAGGCAGCAGCAACACCTGCCAAGAAGACAGTTACACCAGCCAAAGCAGTTACCACAC
CTGGCAAGAAGGGAGCCACACCAGGCAAAGCATTGGTAGCAACTCCTGGTAAGAAGGGTGCTGCCATCCC
AGCCAGGGGGGCAAAGAATGGCAAGAATGCCGAGGAGGAAGACAGTGATGAAGAGGAGGATGATGACAGT
GAGGAGGATGAGGAGGATGACGAGGACGAGGATGAGGATGAAGATGAAATTGAACCAGCAGCGATGAAAG
CAGCAGCTGCTGCCCCTGCCTCAGAGGATGAGGACGATGAGGATGACGAAGATGATGAGGATGACGATGA
CGATGAGGAAGATGACTCTGAAGAAGAAGCTATGGAGACTACACCAGCCAAAGGAAAGAAAGCTGCAAAA
GTTGTTCCTGTGAAAGCCAAGAACGTGGCTGAGGATGAAGATGAAGAAGAGGATGATGAGGACGAGGATG
ACGACGACGACGAAGATGATGAAGATGATGATGATGAAGATGATGAGGAGGAGGAAGAAGAGGAGGAGGA
AGAGCCTGTCAAAGAAGCACCTGGAAAACGAAAGAAGGAAATGGCCAAACAGAAAGCAGCTCCTGAAGCC
AAGAAACAGAAAGTGGAAGGCACAGAACCGACTACGGCTTTCAATCTCTTTGTTGGAAACCTAAACTTTA
ACAAATCTGCTCCTGAATTAAAAACTGGTATCAGCGATGTTTTTGCTAAAAATGATCTTGCTGTTGTGGA
TGTCAGAATTGGTATGACTAGGAAATTTGGTTATGTGGATTTTGAATCTGCTGAAGACCTGGAGAAAGCG
TTGGAACTCACTGGTTTGAAAGTCTTTGGCAATGAAATTAAACTAGAGAAACCAAAAGGAAAAGACAGTA
AGAAAGAGCGAGATGCGAGAACACTTTTGGCTAAAAATCTCCCTTACAAAGTCACTCAGGATGAATTGAA
AGAAGTGTTTGAAGATGCTGCGGAGATCAGATTAGTCAGCAAGGATGGGAAAAGTAAAGGGATTGCTTAT
ATTGAATTTAAGACAGAAGCTGATGCAGAGAAAACCTTTGAAGAAAAGCAGGGAACAGAGATCGATGGGC
GATCTATTTCCCTGTACTATACTGGAGAGAAAGGTCAAAATCAAGACTATAGAGGTGGAAAGAATAGCAC
TTGGAGTGGTGAATCAAAAACTCTGGTTTTAAGCAACCTCTCCTACAGTGCAACAGAAGAAACTCTTCAG
GAAGTATTTGAGAAAGCAACTTTTATCAAAGTACCCCAGAACCAAAATGGCAAATCTAAAGGGTATGCAT
TTATAGAGTTTGCTTCATTCGAAGACGCTAAAGAAGCTTTAAATTCCTGTAATAAAAGGGAAATTGAGGG
CAGAGCAATCAGGCTGGAGTTGCAAGGACCCAGGGGATCACCTAATGCCAGAAGCCAGCCATCCAAAACT
CTGTTTGTCAAAGGCCTGTCTGAGGATACCACTGAAGAGACATTAAAGGAGTCATTTGACGGCTCCGTTC
GGGCTAGGATAGTTACTGACCGGGAAACTGGGTCCTCCAAAGGGTTTGGTTTTGTAGACTTCAACAGTGA
GGAGGATGCCAAAGCTGCCAAGGAGGCCATGGAAGACGGTGAAATTGATGGAAATAAAGTTACCTTGGAC
TGGGCCAAACCTAAGGGTGAAGGTGGCTTCGGGGGTCGTGGTGGAGGCAGAGGCGGCTTTGGAGGACGAG
GTGGTGGTAGAGGAGGCCGAGGAGGATTTGGTGGCAGAAGCCGGGGAGGCTTTGGAGGGCGAGGAGGCTT
CCGAGGAGGCAGAGGAGGAGGAGGTGACCACAAGCCACAAGGAAAGAAGACGAAGTTTGAATAGCTCGAG
CATGCATCTAGAGGATCAACTTGTTTATTGCAGCTTATAATGGTTACAAATAAAGCAATAGCATCACAAA
TTTCACAAATAAAGCATTTTTTTCACTGCATTCTAGTTGTGGTTTGTCCAAACTCATCAATGTATCTTAT
CATGTCTGGATCCCTCGAGTCTAGAGGGCCCGTTTAAACCCGCTGATCAGCCTCGACTGTGCCTTCTAGT
TGCCAGCCATCTGTTGTTTGCCCCTCCCCCGTGCCTTCCTTGACCCTGGAAGGTGCCACTCCCACTGTCC
TTTCCTAATAAAATGAGGAAATTGCATCGCATTGTCTGAGTAGGTGTCATTCTATTCTGGGGGGTGGGGT
GGGGCAGGACAGCAAGGGGGAGGATTGGGAAGACAATAGCAGGCATGCTGGGGATGCGGTGGGCTCTATG
GCTTCTGAGGCGGAAAGAACCAGCTGGGGCTCTAGGGGGTATCCCC
[124 nt withheld, positions 4247-4370]
C
[91 nt withheld, positions 4372-4462]
A
[49 nt withheld, positions 4464-4512]
CCTTTGACGTTGGAGTCCACGTTCTTT
[37 nt withheld, positions 4540-4576]
ACCCTATCTCGGTCTATTCTTTTGATTTATAAGGGATTTTGCCGATTTCGGCCTATTGGTTAAAAAATGA
GCTGATTTAACAAAAATTTAACGCGAATTAATTCTGTGGAATGTGTGTCAGTTAGGGTGTGGAAAGTCCC
CAGGCTCCCCAGCAGGCAGAAGTATGCAAAGCATGCATCTCAATTAGTCAGCAACCAGGTGTGGAAAGTC
CCCAGGCTCCCCAGCAGGCAGAAGTATGCAAAGCATGCATCTCAATTAGTCAGCAACCATAGTCCCGCCC
CTAACTCCGCCCATCCCGCCCCTAACTCCGCCCAGTTCCGCCCATTCTCCGCCCCATGGCTGACTAATTT
TTTTTATTTATGCAGAGGCCGAGGCCGCCTCTGCCTCTGAGCTATTCCAGAAGTAGTGAGGAGGCTTTTT
TGGAGGCCTAGGCTTTTGCAAAAAGCTCCCGGGAGCTTGTATATCCATTTTCGGATCTGATCAGCACGTG
ATGAAAAAGCCTGAACTCACCGCGACGTCTGTCGAGAAGTTTCTGATCGAAAAGTTCGACAGCGTCTCCG
ACCTGATGCAGCTCTCGGAGGGCGAAGAATCTCGTGCTTTCAGCTTCGATGTAGGAGGGCGTGGATATGT
CCTGCGGGTAAATAGCTGCGCCGATGGTTTCTACAAAGATCGTTATGTTTATCGGCACTTTGCATCGGCC
GCGCTCCCGATTCCGGAAGTGCTTGACATTGGGGAATTCAGCGAGAGCCTGACCTATTGCATCTCCCGCC
GTGCACAGGGTGTCACGTTGCAAGACCTGCCTGAAACCGAACTGCCCGCTGTTCTGCAGCCGGTCGCGGA
GGCCATGGATGCGATCGCTGCGGCCGATCTTAGCCAGACGAGCGGGTTCGGCCCATTCGGACCGCAAGGA
ATCGGTCAATACACTACATGGCGTGATTTCATATGCGCGATTGCTGATCCCCATGTGTATCACTGGCAAA
CTGTGATGGACGACACCGTCAGTGCGTCCGTCGCGCAGGCTCTCGATGAGCTGATGCTTTGGGCCGAGGA
CTGCCCCGAAGTCCGGCACCTCGTGCACGCGGATTTCGGCTCCAACAATGTCCTGACGGACAATGGCCGC
ATAACAGCGGTCATTGACTGGAGCGAGGCGATGTTCGGGGATTCCCAATACGAGGTCGCCAACATCTTCT
TCTGGAGGCCGTGGTTGGCTTGTATGGAGCAGCAGACGCGCTACTTCGAGCGGAGGCATCCGGAGCTTGC
AGGATCGCCGCGGCTCCGGGCGTATATGCTCCGCATTGGTCTTGACCAACTCTATCAGAGCTTGGTTGAC
GGCAATTTCGATGATGCAGCTTGGGCGCAGGGTCGATGCGACGCAATCGTCCGATCCGGAGCCGGGACTG
TCGGGCGTACACAAATCGCCCGCAGAAGCGCGGCCGTCTGGACCGATGGCTGTGTAGAAGTACTCGCCGA
TAGTGGAAACCGACGCCCCAGCACTCGTCCGAGGGCAAAGGAATAGCACGTGCTACGAGATTTCGATTCC
ACCGCCGCCTTCTATGAAAGGTTGGGCTTCGGAATCGTTTTCCGGGACGCCGGCTGGATGATCCTCCAGC
GCGGGGATCTCATGCTGGAGTTCTTCGCCCACCCCAACTTGTTTATTGCAGCTTATAATGGTTACAAATA
AAGCAATAGCATCACAAATTTCACAAATAAAGCATTTTTTTCACTGCATTCTAGTTGTGGTTTGTCCAAA
CTCATCAATGTATCTTATCATGTCTGTATACCGTCGACCTCTAGCTAGAGCTTGGCGTAATCATGGTCAT
AGCTGTTTCCTGTGTGAAATTGTTATCCGCTCACAATTCCACACAACATACGAGCCGGAAGCATAAAGTG
TAAAGCCTGGGGTGCCTAATGAGTGAGCTAACTCACATTAATTGCGTTGCGCTCACTGCCCGCTTTCCAG
TCGGGAAACCTGTCGTGCCAGCTGCATTAATGAATCGGCCAACGCGCGGGGAGAGGCGGTTTGCGTATTG
GGCGCTCTTCCGCTTCCTCGCTCACTGACTCGCTGCGCTCGGTCGTTCGGCTGCGGCGAGCGGTATCAGC
TCACTCAAAGGCGGTAATACGGTTATCCACAGAATCAGGGGATAACGCAGGAAAGAACATGTGAGCAAAA
GGCCAGCAAAAGGCCAGGAACCGTAAAAAGGCCGCGTTGCTGGCGTTTTTCCATAGGCTCCGCCCCCCTG
ACGAGCATCACAAAAATCGACGCTCAAGTCAGAGGTGGCGAAACCCGACAGGACTATAAAGATACCAGGC
GTTTCCCCCTGGAAGCTCCCTCGTGCGCTCTCCTGTTCCGACCCTGCCGCTTACCGGATACCTGTCCGCC
TTTCTCCCTTCGGGAAGCGTGGCGCTTTCTCATAGCTCACGCTGTAGGTATCTCAGTTCGGTGTAGGTCG
TTCGCTCCAAGCTGGGCTGTGTGCACGAACCCCCCGTTCAGCCCGACCGCTGCGCCTTATCCGGTAACTA
TCGTCTTGAGTCCAACCCGGTAAGACACGACTTATCGCCACTGGCAGCAGCCACTGGTAACAGGATTAGC
AGAGCGAGGTATGTAGGCGGTGCTACAGAGTTCTTGAAGTGGTGGCCTAACTACGGCTACACTAGAAGAA
CAGTATTTGGTATCTGCGCTCTGCTGAAGCCAGTTACCTTCGGAAAAAGAGTTGGTAGCTCTTGATCCGG
CAAACAAACCACCGCTGGTAGCGGTGGTTTTTTTGTTTGCAAGCAGCAGATTACGCGCAGAAAAAAAGGA
TCTCAAGAAGATCCTTTGATCTTTTCTACGGGGTCTGACGCTCAGTGGAACGAAAACTCACGTTAAGGGA
TTTTGGTCATGAGATTATCAAAAAGGATCTTCACCTAGATCCTTTTAAATTAAAAATGAAGTTTTAAATC
AATCTAAAGTATATATGAGTAAACTTGGTCTGACAGTTACCAATGCTTAATCAGTGAGGCACCTATCTCA
GCGATCTGTCTATTTCGTTCATCCATAGTTGCCTGACTCCCCGTCGTGTAGATAACTACGATACGGGAGG
GCTTACCATCTGGCCCCAGTGCTGCAATGATACCGCGAGACCCACGCTCACCGGCTCCAGATTTATCAGC
AATAAACCAGCCAGCCGGAAGGGCCGAGCGCAGAAGTGGTCCTGCAACTTTATCCGCCTCCATCCAGTCT
ATTAATTGTTGCCGGGAAGCTAGAGTAAGTAGTTCGCCAGTTAATAGTTTGCGCAACGTTGTTGCCATTG
CTACAGGCATCGTGGTGTCACGCTCGTCGTTTGGTATGGCTTCATTCAGCTCCGGTTCCCAACGATCAAG
GCGAGTTACATGATCCCCCATGTTGTGCAAAAAAGCGGTTAGCTCCTTCGGTCCTCCGATCGTTGTCAGA
AGTAAGTTGGCCGCAGTGTTATCACTCATGGTTATGGCAGCACTGCATAATTCTCTTACTGTCATGCCAT
CCGTAAGATGCTTTTCTGTGACTGGTGAGTACTCAACCAAGTCATTCTGAGAATAGTGTATGCGGCGACC
GAGTTGCTCTTGCCCGGCGTCAATACGGGATAATACCGCGCCACATAGCAGAACTTTAAAAGTGCTCATC
ATTGGAAAACGTTCTTCGGGGCGAAAACTCTCAAGGATCTTACCGCTGTTGAGATCCAGTTCGATGTAAC
CCACTCGTGCACCCAACTGATCTTCAGCATCTTTTACTTTCACCAGCGTTTCTGGGTGAGCAAAAACAGG
AAGGCAAAATGCCGCAAAAAAGGGAATAAGGGCGACACGGAAATGTTGAATACTCATACTCTTCCTTTTT
CAATATTATTGAAGCATTTATCAGGGTTATTGTCTCATGAGCGGATACATATTTGAATGTATTTAGAAAA
ATAAACAAATAGGGGTTCCGCGCACATTTCCCCGAAAAGTGCCACCTGACGTC
